>Addgene plasmid #69890 | Hy_pMT Laccase2 MCS-Laccase2 608-1097 | depositor full sequence | sequence record 129557 | Hy_pMT Laccase2 MCS-Laccase2 608-1097 sequence 9112 bps
AAAAGGCCGCGTTGCTGGCGTTTTTCCATAGGCTCCGCCCCCCTGACGAGCATCACAAAAATCGACGCTC
AAGTCAGAGGTGGCGAAACCCGACAGGACTATAAAGATACCAGGCGTTTCCCCCTGGAAGCTCCCTCGTG
CGCTCTCCTGTTCCGACCCTGCCGCTTACCGGATACCTGTCCGCCTTTCTCCCTTCGGGAAGCGTGGCGC
TTTCTCATAGCTCACGCTGTAGGTATCTCAGTTCGGTGTAGGTCGTTCGCTCCAAGCTGGGCTGTGTGCA
CGAACCCCCCGTTCAGCCCGACCGCTGCGCCTTATCCGGTAACTATCGTCTTGAGTCCAACCCGGTAAGA
CACGACTTATCGCCACTGGCAGCAGCCACTGGTAACAGGATTAGCAGAGCGAGGTATGTAGGCGGTGCTA
CAGAGTTCTTGAAGTGGTGGCCTAACTACGGCTACACTAGAAGGACAGTATTTGGTATCTGCGCTCTGCT
GAAGCCAGTTACCTTCGGAAAAAGAGTTGGTAGCTCTTGATCCGGCAAACAAACCACCGCTGGTAGCGGT
GGTTTTTTTGTTTGCAAGCAGCAGATTACGCGCAGAAAAAAAGGATCTCAAGAAGATCCTTTGATCTTTT
CTACGGGGTCTGACGCTCAGTGGAACGAAAACTCACGTTAAGGGATTTTGGTCATGAGATTATCAAAAAG
GATCTTCACCTAGATCCTTTTAAATTAAAAATGAAGTTTTAAATCAATCTAAAGTATATATGAGTAAACT
TGGTCTGACAGTTACCAATGCTTAATCAGTGAGGCACCTATCTCAGCGATCTGTCTATTTCGTTCATCCA
TAGTTGCCTGACTCCCCGTCGTGTAGATAACTACGATACGGGAGGGCTTACCATCTGGCCCCAGTGCTGC
AATGATACCGCGAGACCCACGCTCACCGGCTCCAGATTTATCAGCAATAAACCAGCCAGCCGGAAGGGCC
GAGCGCAGAAGTGGTCCTGCAACTTTATCCGCCTCCATCCAGTCTATTAATTGTTGCCGGGAAGCTAGAG
TAAGTAGTTCGCCAGTTAATAGTTTGCGCAACGTTGTTGCCATTGCTGCAGGCATCGTGGTGTCACGCTC
GTCGTTTGGTATGGCTTCATTCAGCTCCGGTTCCCAACGATCAAGGCGAGTTACATGATCCCCCATGTTG
TGCAAAAAAGCGGTTAGCTCCTTCGGTCCTCCGATCGTTGTCAGAAGTAAGTTGGCCGCAGTGTTATCAC
TCATGGTTATGGCAGCACTGCATAATTCTCTTACTGTCATGCCATCCGTAAGATGCTTTTCTGTGACTGG
TGAGTACTCAACCAAGTCATTCTGAGAATAGTGTATGCGGCGACCGAGTTGCTCTTGCCCGGCGTCAACA
CGGGATAATACCGCGCCACATAGCAGAACTTTAAAAGTGCTCATCATTGGAAAACGTTCTTCGGGGCGAA
AACTCTCAAGGATCTTACCGCTGTTGAGATCCAGTTCGATGTAACCCACTCGTGCACCCAACTGATCTTC
AGCATCTTTTACTTTCACCAGCGTTTCTGGGTGAGCAAAAACAGGAAGGCAAAATGCCGCAAAAAAGGGA
ATAAGGGCGACACGGAAATGTTGAATACTCATACTCTTCCTTTTTCAATATTATTGAAGCATTTATCAGG
GTTATTGTCTCATGAGCGGATACATATTTGAATGTATTTAGAAAAATAAACAAATAGGGGTTCCGCGCAC
ATTTCCCCGAAAAGTGCCACCTGACGTCTAAGAAACCATTATTATCATGACATTAACCTATAAAAATAGG
CGTATCACGAGGCCCTTTCGTCTTCAAGAATTCACATTTGTACGAATTTTTTTTTTATCAAAAGTTCGAG
TTTTTCACCAATTTCCTCATCAACCGAGCAAGGCAAACGGCTTTGAATAATATGGTGTTATATATACATA
TATCAAATCGCTGCTGACTGCGTGATTGATGGCCCCAAGATTACATATTATCGAATCAGGATTCAGAAGG
AGATCAATGTCAAATGCGGACAGGAACATGAAAGACGCCTGTTATGCGCAATTAAAAATTTGGGTTTAAT
TGCTGTGGAAACTGTTGTTGGCGGCATCTTAAGTTCCTGTTTAACAACATCAACTACTTATGTACGTAGA
AGCGTTTAAGCCATTTGCATACAGATGAGAACTGGCTTTTGTGCTAATCAGTCAAGATGACTCCGATGAT
GATGACTCATTACCTGACCAGTTTTCGCTGCTTTCTTTTCAACAACTACTTGTATATGTATTGTATCCAA
TAGCAATACATTGAATTTCCATGGTCTAGTCACGTATTATCATTTAATTGACACCAAGTCGTGTTATTGT
TGAGCTATCGAGTTCAGCTCAAACATTTCTTATTCCCATGAATAAGCCGGCAAAAATATGCAATCTATGA
AAGTTAATATAAGCAAACCTTACTTTGACTCAATACCAATGCACTTTGTGTCGATAGGTTCACGCAATTG
AGGCGATTATTCCGATAACCCAAGCGATTGACTGTTCCCGTTTCGATTCCAATTGAAATTTGGAAATGTA
CAATAGTTTTGCTATATGCTGTCAAGTACGCTCTTATCTTCTCTGGGTTTTCTTCAGAGTTTCGAAACGC
TTCTTCTTTTTTTTGTTTTTTTTTTTTTGGAATCTCGTATTTTGGAAGGGGCTCCCCTCTGGAATTTGTT
ACACTGTCGTTATCATTGCGAACAAGCGGCCCGAAGCTATCAGCGACTTTAACATTTACAATGCACTTTT
TTACGACCAATTAAATGTACATTTTCCTTTCTTCGCCCGTTGATAAGCGAACGCGATGTGGCGCAGGCAA
TGTGTTGCTCTTGCGACACAAACGCAATCAAAATGGATTCAATTTCGCTTTTTCCCAGTGAAACGAAGAA
CGAACCGACCATCATGATATGCTCCTCTGCATGTTGCGTATTGAATCAATGACAATTTCAATTAAGCCGC
CCGTTCGTCATGCGTTTTCGTGCGCTTCGAAATGCTGATAACGCTGCTGTCCTCCAACTGCTTTGCATGT
GGACACAATTCCATTTATTTAATTCTTTTATTTGGATCGGTTAAATTAAAAAGCGCCTTGTTACGCATTT
AACGTTGTTTCCGGTGCGTGGTGGTTTCATGCTTCTGGGAACGGCAAATGGGTTTAGGATTGGGAACCCC
TCATCATCTGTTGGAATATACTATTCAACCTACAAAAGTAACGTTAAACAACACTACTTTATATTTGATA
TGAATGGCCACACCTTTTATGCCATAAAACATATTGTAAGAGAATACCACTCTTTTTATTCCTTCTTTCC
TTCTTGTACGTTTTTTGCTGTAAGTAGGTCGTGGTGCTGGTGTTGCAGTTGAAATAACTTAAAATATAAA
TCATAAAACTCAAACATAAACTTGACTATTTATTTATTTATTAAGAAAGGAAATATAAATTATAAATTAC
AACAGGTTATGGACCTGCAGCCAAGCTTGGCGCTCGTCCGGGGGCAATGAGATATGAAAAAGCCTGAACT
CACCGCGACGTCTGTCGAGAAGTTTCTGATCGAAAAGTTCGACAGCGTCTCCGACCTGATGCAGCTCTCG
GAGGGCGAAGAATCTCGTGCTTTCAGCTTCGATGTAGGAGGGCGTGGATATGTCCTGCGGGTAAATAGCT
GCGCCGATGGTTTCTACAAAGATCGTTATGTTTATCGGCACTTTGCATCGGCCGCGCTCCCGATTCCGGA
AGTGCTTGACATTGGGGAATTCAGCGAGAGCCTGACCTATTGCATCTCCCGCCGTGCACAGGGTGTCACG
TTGCAAGACCTGCCTGAAACCGAACTGCCCGCTGTTCTGCAGCCGGTCGCGGAGGCCATGGATGCGATCG
CTGCGGCCGATCTTAGCCAGACGAGCGGGTTCGGCCCATTCGGACCGCAAGGAATCGGTCAATACACTAC
ATGGCGTGATTTCATATGCGCGATTGCTGATCCCCATGTGTATCACTGGCAAACTGTGATGGACGACACC
GTCAGTGCGTCCGTCGCGCAGGCTCTCGATGAGCTGATGCTTTGGGCCGAGGACTGCCCCGAAGTCCGGC
ACCTCGTGCACGCGGATTTCGGCTCCAACAATGTCCTGACGGACAATGGCCGCATAACAGCGGTCATTGA
CTGGAGCGAGGCGATGTTCGGGGATTCCCAATACGAGGTCGCCAACATCTTCTTCTGGAGGCCGTGGTTG
GCTTGTATGGAGCAGCAGACGCGCTACTTCGAGCGGAGGCATCCGGAGCTTGCAGGATCGCCGCGGCTCC
GGGCGTATATGCTCCGCATTGGTCTTGACCAACTCTATCAGAGCTTGGTTGACGGCAATTTCGATGATGC
AGCTTGGGCGCAGGGTCGATGCGACGCAATCGTCCGATCCGGAGCCGGGACTGTCGGGCGTACACAAATC
GCCCGCAGAAGCGCGGCCGTCTGGACCGATGGCTGTGTAGAAGTACTCGCCGATAGTGGAAACCGACGCC
CCAGCACTCGTCCGAGGGCAAAGGAATAGAGTAGATGCCGACCGAACAAGAGCTGATTTCGAGAACGCCT
CAGCCAGCAACTCGCGCGAGCCTAGCAAGGCAAATGCGAGAGAACGGCCTTACGCTTGGTGGCACAGTTC
TCGTCCACAGTTCGCTAAGCTCGCTCGGCTGGGTCGCGGGAGGGCCGGTCGCAGTGATTCAGGCCCTTCT
GGATTGTGTTGGTCCCCAGGGCACGATTGTCATGCCCACGCACTCGGGTGATCTGACTGATCCCGCAGAT
TGGAGATCGCCGCCCGTGCCTGCCGATTGGGTGCAGATCTTTGTGAAGGAACCTTACTTCTGTGGTGTGA
CATAATTGGACAAACTACCTACAGAGATTTAAAGCTCTAAGGTAAATATAAAATTTTTAAGTGTATAATG
TGTTAAACTACTGATTCTAATTGTTTGTGTATTTTAGATTCCAACCTATGGAACTGATGAATGGGAGCAG
TGGTGGAATGCCTTTAATGAGGAAAACCTGTTTTGCTCAGAAGAAATGCCATCTAGTGATGATGAGGCTA
CTGCTGACTCTCAACATTCTACTCCTCCAAAAAAGAAGAGAAAGGTAGAAGACCCCAAGGACTTTCCTTC
AGAATTGCTAAGTTTTTTGAGTCATGCTGTGTTTAGTAATAGAACTCTTGCTTGCTTTGCTATTTACACC
ACAAAGGAAAAAGCTGCACTGCTATACAAGAAAATTATGGAAAAATATTCTGTAACCTTTATAAGTAGGC
ATAACAGTTATAATCATAACATACTGTTTTTTCTTACTCCACACAGGCATAGAGTGTCTGCTATTAATAA
CTATGCTCAAAAATTGTGTACCTTTAGCTTTTTAATTTGTAAAGGGGTTAATAAGGAATATTTGATGTAT
AGTGCCTTGACTAGAGATCATAATCAGCCATACCACATTTGTAGAGGTTTTACTTGCTTTAAAAAACCTC
CCACACCTCCCCCTGAACCTGAAACATAAAATGAATGCAATTGTTGTTGTTAACTTGTTTATTGCAGCTT
ATAATGGTTACAAATAAAGCAATAGCATCACAAATTTCACAAATAAAGCATTTTTTTCACTGCATTCTAG
TTGTGGTTTGTCCAAACTCATCAATGTATCTTATCATGTCTGGATCAATTCGTTGCAGGACAGGATGTGG
TGCCCGATGTGACTAGCTCTTTGCTGCAGGCCGTCCTATCCTCTGGTTCCGATAAGAGACCCAGAACTCC
GGCCCCCCACCGCCCACCGCCACCCCCATACATATGTGGTACGCAAGTAAGAGTGCCTGCGCATGCCCCA
TGTGCCCCACCAAGAGCTTTGCATCCCATACAAGTCCCCAAAGTGGAGAACCGAACCAATTCTTCGCGGG
CAGAACAAAAGCTTCTGCACACGTCTCCACTCGAATTTGGAGCCGGCCGGCGTGTGCAAAAGAGGTGAAT
CGAACGAAAGACCCGTGTGTAAAGCCGCGTTTCCAAAATGTATAAAACCGAGAGCATCTGGCCAATGTGC
ATCAGTTGTGGTCAGCAGCAAAATCAAGTGAATCATCTCAGTGCAACTAAAGGGGGGATCTCGAGCATTG
AGAAATGACTGAGTTCCGGTGCTCTCAAGTCATTGATCTTTGTCGACTTTTATTTGGTCTCTGTAATAAC
GACTTCAAAAACATTAAATTCTGTTGCGAAGCCAGTAAGCTACAAAAAGAAAAAACAAGAGAGAGTGCTA
TAGTCGTATAGTATAGTTTCCCGACTATCTGATACCCATTACTTATCTAGGGGGAATGCGAACCCAAAAT
TTTATCAGTTTTCTCGGATATCGATAGATATTGGGGAATAAATTTAAATAAATAAATTTTGGGCGGGTTT
AGGGCGTGGCAAAAAGTTTTTTGGCAAATCGCTAGAAATTTACAAGACTTATAAAATTATGAAAAAATAC
AACAAAATTTTAAACACGTGGGCGTGACAGTTTTGGGCGGTTTTAGGGCGTTAGAGTAGGCGAGGACAGG
GTTACATCGACTAGGCTTTGATCCTGATCAAGAATATATATACTTTATACCGCTTCCTTCTACATGTTAC
CTATTTTTCAACGAATCTAGTATACCTTTTTACTGTACGATTTATGGGTATAATAATAAGCTAAATCGAG
ACTAAGTTTTATTGTTATATATATTTTTTTTATTTTATGCAGAAAGGTACCAAAATCAACCAGATCTTAC
ACCAATGGGGTCCTTCTGGCAGCAACATGTGGCCACTCCTAGTAGTTCAACTCCATTCGATTCACCATTT
TTTTCGGCAACACACGGCCTTGTGCAGACTCACCCGTCTATAGGTGGAAGCCACTCTGGGCCCGCTCCAT
TAAATGGCAATAGCCTTGGGTCTGGAGCTCCATCCTCAATCCTAGCTGGTACTAAGCCAGCCCTAACCGC
TGGAAGCGGTTACCTAAACTCACGCGGGAGTCTACCGACCTCTGCACGTTATCCAGCTAATAAGATCACA
GGAACCGTCGTGGAACCCAACCCAAAATCTCCATTCCGCCACATAGATTTCTCTACTAGTGCAACTGCCG
AGCTGCGGCGCAATCCTGCGCTATCTGCTCCTGATGAATGTGCACGCGCTTGTCGCGAAGGCGAGCCTCC
GAGAATTTGCTACTATCATTTTACGTTGGAATACTACACAGTATTGGGAGCCCCGGGGAGCTCAGCGTAA
GTATTCAAAATTCCAAAATTTTTTACTAGAAATATTCGATTTTTTAATAGGCAGTTTCTATACTATTGTA
TACTATTGTAGATTCGTTGAAAAGTATGTAACAGGAAGAATAAAGCATTTCCGACCATGTAAAGTATATA
TATTCTTAATAAGGATCAATAGCCGAGTCGATCTCGCCATGTCCGTCTGTCTTATTATTTTATTACCGCC
GAGACATCAGGAACTATAAAAGCTAGAAGGATGAGTTTTAGCATACAGATTCTAGAGACAAGGACGCAGA
GCAAGTTTGTTGATCCATGCTGCCACGCTTTAACTTTCTCAAATTGCCCAAAACTGCCATGCCCACATTT
TTGAACTATTTTCGAAATTTTTTCATAATTGTATTACTCGTGTAAATTTCCATCAATTTGCCAAAAAACT
TTTTGTCACGCGTTAACGCCCTAAAGCCGCCAATTTGGTCACGCCCACACTATTGAACAATTATCAAATT
TTTTCTCATTTTATTCCCCAATATCTATCGATATCCCCGATTATGAAATTATTAAATTTCGCGTTCGCAT
TCACACTAGCTGAGTAACGAGTATCTGATAGTTGGGGAAATCGACTTATTTTTTATATACAATGAAAATG
AATTTAATCATATGAATATCGATTATAGCTTTTTATTTAATATGAATATTTATTTGGGCTTAAGGTGTAA
CCTCCTCGACATAAGACTCACATGGCGCAGGCACATTGAAGACAAAAATACTCATTGTCGGGTCTCGCAC
CCTCCAGCAGCACCTAAAATTATGTCTTCAATTATTGCCAACATTGGAGACACAATTAGTCTGTGGCACC
TCAGGCGGCCGCAACTTGTTTATTGCAGCTTATAATGGTTACAAATAAAGCAATAGCATCACAAATTTCA
CAAATAAAGCATTTTTTTCACTGCATTCTAGTTGTGGTTTGTCCAAACTCATCAATGTATCTTAACTAGT
GGATCCACTAGGGGCCGCCGACGCGAGGCTGGATGGCCTTCCCCATTATGATTCTTCTCGCTTCCGGCGG
CATCGGGATGCCCGCGTTGCAGGCCATGCTGTCCAGGCAGGTAGATGACGACCATCAGGGACAGCTTCAA
GGATCGCTCGCGGCTCTTACCAGCCTAACTTCGATCATTGGACCGCTGATCGTCACGGCGATTTATGCCG
CCTCGGCGAGCACATGGAACGGGTTGGCATGGATTGTAGGCGCCGCCCTATACCTTGTCTGCCTCCCCGC
GTTGCGTCGCGGTGCATGGAGCCGGGCCACCTCGACCTGAATGGAAGCCGGCGGCACCTCGCTAACGGAT
TCACCACTCCAAGAATTGGAGCCAATCAATTCTTGCGGAGAACTGTGAATGCGCAAACCAACCCTTGGCA
GAACATATCCATCGCGTCCGCCATCTCCAGCAGCCGCACGCGGCGCATCTCGGGCAGCGTTGGGTCCTGG
CCACGGGTGCGCATGATCGTGCTCCTGTCGTTGAGGACCCGGCTAGGCTGGCGGGGTTGCCTTACTGGTT
AGCAGAATGAATCACCGATACGCGAGCGAACGTGAAGCGACTGCTGCTGCAAAACGTCTGCGACCTGAGC
AACAACATGAATGGTCTTCGGTTTCCGTGTTTCGTAAAGTCTGGAAACGCGGAAGTCAGCGCTCTTCCGC
TTCCTCGCTCACTGACTCGCTGCGCTCGGTCGTTCGGCTGCGGCGAGCGGTATCAGCTCACTCAAAGGCG
GTAATACGGTTATCCACAGAATCAGGGGATAACGCAGGAAAGAACATGTGAGCAAAAGGCCAGCAAAAGG
CCAGGAACCGTA
Features (pLannotate 1.2.2; 16 found; start..end, strand, type, name):
     23..611     -  rep_origin     ori: high-copy-number ColE1/pMB1/pBR322/pUC origin of replication
    782..1642    -  CDS            AmpR: β-lactamase; bla; confers resistance to ampicillin, carbenicillin, and related antibiotics
   1643..1747    -  promoter       AmpR promoter: bla
   3229..3508    +  promoter       copia promoter: strong promoter from the Drosophila transposable element copia (Sinclair et al., 1986)
   3554..4579    +  CDS            HygR: aminoglycoside phosphotransferase from E. coli; aph(4)-Ia; confers resistance to hygromycin
   4597..4869    +  CDS            yokD (fragment): YOKD_BACSU - Experimental evidence at protein level: Swiss-Prot protein existence level 1. May contribute to antibiotic resistance. From Bacillus subtilis (strain 168).
   4866..4940    +  CDS            small t antigen (fragment): SV40 (simian virus 40) small t antigen
   4942..5007    +  intron         small t intron: SV40 (simian virus 40) small t antigen intron
   5137..5157    +  CDS            SV40 NLS: nuclear localization signal of SV40 (simian virus 40) large T antigen
   5476..5559    +  CDS            large T antigen (fragment): large T antigen from SV40 (simian virus 40)
   5582..5716    +  polyA_signal   SV40 poly(A) signal: SV40 polyadenylation signal
   5717..6143    +  promoter       MT promoter: Drosophila metallothionein promoter
   8133..8254    +  polyA_signal   SV40 poly(A) signal: SV40 polyadenylation signal
   8279..8580    +  CDS            TcR (fragment): tetracycline efflux protein; tet; confers resistance to tetracycline
   8822..8950    -  CDS            YPB1_ECOLX (fragment): Protein predicted: Swiss-Prot protein existence level 4. From Escherichia coli.
   8954..9087    -  rep_origin     RSF ori (fragment): Plasmids containing the RSF 1030 origin of replication can be propagated in E. coli cells that contain additional plasmids with compatible origins.
