[The description below was written by a language model from this plasmid's Addgene catalogue record and pLannotate feature annotations shown in this document.]
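Description:
Hy_pMT Laccase2 MCS-Laccase2 608-1097 is a 9,112 bp insect expression plasmid built to produce the Drosophila melanogaster laccase2 exon 2 circular RNA in cultured fly cells. It is maintained in E. coli through a high-copy ColE1/pUC-type origin and an ampicillin resistance gene (β-lactamase with its own bla promoter). For selection in insect cells it carries a hygromycin resistance cassette in which the copia transposable-element promoter drives the hygromycin phosphotransferase coding sequence. This is followed by SV40-derived sequence (small t intron, fragments of the t/T antigen region and a polyadenylation signal) that provides RNA processing signals. The short TcR, yokD, YPB1 and RSF ori fragments flagged by automated annotation appear to be backbone remnants rather than functional parts.

The payload sits downstream of the Drosophila metallothionein (MT) promoter, which is metal-inducible, and is terminated by a second SV40 poly(A) signal. The roughly 2 kb between these two elements is not annotated in the feature table. According to the record, the parental backbone is the Hy_pMT Laccase2 MCS Exon Vector, and a 490 bp laccase2 fragment (positions 608–1097 by name) was inserted between retained KpnI and XmaI sites. The name suggests that the backbone supplies laccase2 flanking sequences around a multiple cloning site, so that an inserted exon can be backspliced into a circle, but the record does not describe these flanks explicitly. The insert carries an L158I change in laccase2. The plasmid serves as a circular RNA expression reporter, associated with work on how intronic repeats, hnRNPs and SR proteins control Drosophila circular RNA production.
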