Addgene plasmid #69890: Hy_pMT Laccase2 MCS-Laccase2 608-1097
Purpose: Expresses the Drosophila laccase2 exon 2 circular RNA
Depositing lab: Jeremy Wilusz. Depositing organization: University of Pennsylvania. Publication: Combinatorial control of Drosophila circular RNA expression by intronic repeats, hnRNPs, and SR proteins. Kramer MC, Liang D, Tatomer DC, Gold B, March ZM, Cherry S, Wilusz JE. Genes Dev. 2015 Oct 8. 10.1101/gad.270421.115 PubMed 26450910.
Backbone
  Vector backbone: Hy_pMT Laccase2 MCS Exon Vector
  Backbone size w/o insert (bp): 8622
  Total vector size (bp): 9112
  Vector type: Insect Expression
  Selectable markers: Hygromycin
Growth in bacteria
  Bacterial resistance: Ampicillin, 100 μg/mL
  Growth temperature: 37°C
  Growth strain: Top10
  Copy number: Unknown
Gene/Insert
  Gene/Insert name: Laccase2
  Species: D. melanogaster (fly)
  Insert size (bp): 490
  Mutation: L158I in laccase2
  Entrez Gene: stw (a.k.a. Dmel_CG42345, CG10398, CG10408, CG30437, CG32838, CG42345, Dmel\CG42345, Dmel_CG30437, Dmel_CG32838, Laccase2, MCO2, laccase2, str)
  Promoter: Metallothionein Promoter (pMT)
  Cloning method: Restriction Enzyme; 5′ cloning site KpnI (not destroyed); 3′ cloning site XmaI (not destroyed)
  Sequencing primers: 5′ CACTCGAATTTGGAGCCGGC
Terms and licenses: Academic/Nonprofit Terms; Industry Terms: Not Available to Industry
How to cite: Hy_pMT Laccase2 MCS-Laccase2 608-1097 was a gift from Jeremy Wilusz (Addgene plasmid # 69890 ; http://n2t.net/addgene:69890 ; RRID:Addgene_69890)
