>Addgene plasmid #69890 | Hy_pMT Laccase2 MCS-Laccase2 608-1097 | addgene partial sequence | sequence record 127440 | Laccase2-R 5'-tcgactcggctattgatcct-3'
ACGAATCTACAATAGTATACAATAGTATAGAAACTGCCTATTAAAAAATCGAATATTTCTAGTAAAAAAT
TTTGGAATTTTGAATACTTACGCTGAGCTCCCCGGGGCTCCCAATACTGTGTAGTATTCCAACGTAAAAT
GATAGTAGCAAATTCTCGGAGGCTCGCCTTCGCGACAAGCGCGTGCACATTCATCAGGAGCAGATAGCGC
AGGATTGCGCCGCAGCTCGGCAGTTGCACTAGTAGAGAAATCTATGTGGCGGAATGGAGATTTTGGGTTG
GGTTCCACGACGGTTCCTGTGATCTTATTAGCTGGATAACGTGCAGAGGTCGGTAGACTCCCGCGTGAGT
TTAGGTAACCGCTTCCAGCGGTTAGGGCTGGCTTAGTACCAGCTAGGATTGAGGATGGAGCTCCAGACCC
AAGGCTATTGCCATTTAATGGAGCGGGCCCAGAGTGGCTTCCACCTATAGACGGGTGAGTCTGCACAAGG
CCGTGTGTTGCCGAAAAAAATGGTGAATCGAATGGAGTTGAACTACTAGGAGTGGCCACATGTTGCTGCC
AGAAGGACCCCATTGGTGTAAGATCTGGTTGATTTTGGTACCTTTCTGCATAAAATAAAAAAAATATATA
TAACAATAAAACTTAGTCTCGATTTAGCTTATTATTATACCCATAAATCGTACAGTAAAAAGGTATACTA
GATTCGTTGAAAAATAGGTAACATGTAGAAGGAAGCGGTATAAAGTATATATATTCTTGATCAGGATCAA
