>Addgene plasmid #69890 | Hy_pMT Laccase2 MCS-Laccase2 608-1097 | addgene partial sequence | sequence record 128719 | MT-Forward 5'-CATCTCAGTGCAACTAAA-3'
CGGTGCTCTCAAGTCATTGATCTTTGTCGACTTTTATTTGGTCTCTGTAATAACGACTTCAAAAACATTA
AATTCTGTTGCGAAGCCAGTAAGCTACAAAAAGAAAAAACAAGAGAGAGTGCTATAGTCGTATAGTATAG
TTTCCCGACTATCTGATACCCATTACTTATCTAGGGGGAATGCGAACCCAAAATTTTATCAGTTTTCTCG
GATATCGATAGATATTGGGGAATAAATTTAAATAAATAAATTTTGGGCGGGTTTAGGGCGTGGCAAAAAG
TTTTTTGGCAAATCGCTAGAAATTTACAAGACTTATAAAATTATGAAAAAATACAACAAAATTTTAAACA
CGTGGGCGTGACAGTTTTGGGCGGTTTTAGGGCGTTAGAGTAGGCGAGGACAGGGTTACATCGACTAGGC
TTTGATCCTGATCAAGAATATATATACTTTATACCGCTTCCTTCTACATGTTACCTATTTTTCAACGAAT
CTAGTATACCTTTTTACTGTACGATTTATGGGTATAATAATAAGCTAAATCGAGACTAAGTTTTATTGTT
ATATATATTTTTTTTATTTTATGCAGAAAGGTACCAAAATCAACCAGATCTTACACCAATGGGGTCCTTC
TGGCAGCAACATGTGGCCACTCCTAGTAGTTCAACTCCATTC
